>Addgene plasmid #33148 | pLG-Acc | addgene partial sequence | sequence record 41459 | LacZ-R 5'-GACAGTATCGGCCTCAGGAA-3'
TTCTGGTGCCGGAACCAGGCAAAGCGCCATTCGCCATTCAGGCTGCGCAACTGTTGGGAAGGGCGATCGG
TGCGGGCCTCTTCGCTATTACGCCAGCTGGCGAAAGGGGGATGTGCTGCAAGGCGATTAAGTCGGGAAAC
CTGTCGTGCCAGCTGCATTAATGAATCGGCCAACGCGCGGGGAGAGGCGGTTTGCGTATTGGGCGCCAGG
GTGGTTTTTCTTTTCACCAGTGAGACGGGCAACAGCCAAGCTCCGGATCCATATGACCTATTAAAAGGCC
TGTTAGTATAGATATCAAAAACACGGTCGCGACGTTAACCATATTAACATACCATTCCATGGATCCGGTC
ATTATTAATTTAGTGTGTGTATTTGTGTTTGCGTGTCTATAGAAGTATAGTAATTTATGCTACAAAGGAC
CTAATGTATAAGGAAAGAATATTTAGAGAAAAGAAGAAAACAAGAGTTTTATATACATACAGAGCACATG
CATGCCATATGATCATGTGTCGTCGCACACATATATATATGCCTGTATGTGTCAGCACTAAAGTTGCCTG
GCCATCCACGCTATATACACGCCTGGCGGATCTGCTCGAGGTCGATTAGCCTAAAAAAACCTTCTCTTTG
GAACTTTCAGTAATACGCTTAACTGCTCATTGCTATATTGAAGTACGGATTAGAAGCCGCCGAGCGGGTG
ACAGCCCTCCGAAGGAAGACTCTCCTCCGTGCGTCCTCGTCTTCACCGGTCGCGTTCCTGAAACGCAGAT
GTGCCTCGCGCCGCACTGCTCCGAAACAATAAAGATTCTACAATACTAGCTTTTATGGTTATGAAGAGGA
AA
