[The description below was written by a language model from this plasmid's Addgene catalogue record.]
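Description:
pLG-Acc is a yeast expression plasmid built on the pLGSD5 backbone and designed as a splicing reporter for Saccharomyces cerevisiae. It is maintained in yeast by URA3 auxotrophic selection and propagated in E. coli under ampicillin selection. The record does not state the yeast or bacterial origins of replication, the copy number, or the promoter that drives the reporter, and no feature table is available to confirm these elements.

The insert, cloned as a BamHI fragment with both sites retained, consists of sequence from the ribosomal protein gene RP51A (RPS17A) carrying a short synthetic minimal intron, placed upstream of a backbone-encoded lacZ so that the yeast sequence is fused to a C-terminal beta-galactosidase reporter. In this variant, an AccI restriction site within the intron was cut, filled in and religated, which adds two base pairs to the intron relative to the original synthetic version. A two-nucleotide change in intron length shifts the reading frame of any transcript that retains the intron without affecting the spliced mRNA. This arrangement could therefore distinguish lacZ expression from unspliced pre-mRNA and from spliced message, although the record does not state which species is in frame here.

The associated publication concerns cis- and trans-acting splicing mutants that cause pre-mRNA to reach the cytoplasm. This fits use of the plasmid as a beta-galactosidase reporter for monitoring splicing and the export or translation of unspliced pre-mRNA in yeast, probably alongside sibling constructs with other intron variants.
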