Addgene plasmid #33148: pLG-Acc
Depositing lab: Michael Rosbash. Depositing organization: Brandeis University. Publication: Some cis- and trans-acting mutants for splicing target pre-mRNA to the cytoplasm. Legrain P, Rosbash M. Cell. 1989 May 19;57(4):573-83. 10.1016/0092-8674(89)90127-X PubMed 2655924.
Backbone
  Vector backbone: pLGSD5
  Vector type: Yeast Expression
  Selectable markers: URA3
Growth in bacteria
  Bacterial resistance: Ampicillin, 100 μg/mL
  Growth temperature: 37°C
  Growth strain: TG1
  Copy number: Unknown
Gene/Insert
  Gene/Insert name: RP51A-synthetic minimal intron
  Species: S. cerevisiae (budding yeast)
  Mutation: AccI site in intron was cut/filled/ligated to change GTCGAC to GTCGCGAC
  Entrez Gene: RPS17A (a.k.a. YML024W, RP51A, RPL51A)
  Tag / fusion protein: LacZ (C terminal on backbone)
  Cloning method: Restriction Enzyme; 5′ cloning site BamHI (not destroyed); 3′ cloning site BamHI (not destroyed)
  Sequencing primers: 5′ none; 3′ LacZ-R
Terms and licenses: Academic/Nonprofit Terms; Industry Terms: Not Available to Industry
Depositor comments: Original intron sequence: GTATGTTAATATGGTTAACGTCGACCGTGTTTTTGATATCTATACTAACAGGCCTTTTAATAG
How to cite: pLG-Acc was a gift from Michael Rosbash (Addgene plasmid # 33148 ; http://n2t.net/addgene:33148 ; RRID:Addgene_33148)
